>Addgene plasmid #43810 | Active Wnt3A-V5 | depositor full sequence | sequence record 59172 | Active Wnt3A-V5 sequence 6528 bps
GACGGATCGGGAGATCTCCCGATCCCCTATGGTCGACTCTCAGTACAATCTGCTCTGATGCCGCATAGTT
AAGCCAGTATCTGCTCCCTGCTTGTGTGTTGGAGGTCGCTGAGTAGTGCGCGAGCAAAATTTAAGCTACA
ACAAGGCAAGGCTTGACCGACAATTGCATGAAGAATCTGCTTAGGGTTAGGCGTTTTGCGCTGCTTCGCG
ATGTACGGGCCAGATATACGCGTTGACATTGATTATTGACTAGTTATTAATAGTAATCAATTACGGGGTC
ATTAGTTCATAGCCCATATATGGAGTTCCGCGTTACATAACTTACGGTAAATGGCCCGCCTGGCTGACCG
CCCAACGACCCCCGCCCATTGACGTCAATAATGACGTATGTTCCCATAGTAACGCCAATAGGGACTTTCC
ATTGACGTCAATGGGTGGACTATTTACGGTAAACTGCCCACTTGGCAGTACATCAAGTGTATCATATGCC
AAGTACGCCCCCTATTGACGTCAATGACGGTAAATGGCCCGCCTGGCATTATGCCCAGTACATGACCTTA
TGGGACTTTCCTACTTGGCAGTACATCTACGTATTAGTCATCGCTATTACCATGGTGATGCGGTTTTGGC
AGTACATCAATGGGCGTGGATAGCGGTTTGACTCACGGGGATTTCCAAGTCTCCACCCCATTGACGTCAA
TGGGAGTTTGTTTTGGCACCAAAATCAACGGGACTTTCCAAAATGTCGTAACAACTCCGCCCCATTGACG
CAAATGGGCGGTAGGCGTGTACGGTGGGAGGTCTATATAAGCAGAGCTCTCTGGCTAACTAGAGAACCCA
CTGCTTACTGGCTTATCGAAATTAATACGACTCACTATAGGGAGACCCAAGCTGGCTAGTTAAGCTATCA
ACAAGTTTGTACAAAAAAGCAGGCTCCGCGGCCGCCCCCTTCACCATGGCCCCACTCGGATACTTCTTAC
TCCTCTGCAGCCTGAAGCAGGCTCTGGGCAGCTACCCGATCTGGTGGTCGCTGGCTGTTGGGCCACAGTA
TTCCTCCCTGGGCTCGCAGCCCATCCTGTGTGCCAGCATCCCGGGCCTGGTCCCCAAGCAGCTCCGCTTC
TGCAGGAACTACGTGGAGATCATGCCCAGCGTGGCCGAGGGCATCAAGATTGGCATCCAGGAGTGCCAGC
ACCAGTTCCGCGGCCGCCGGTGGAACTGCACCACCGTCCACGACAGCCTGGCCATCTTCGGGCCCGTGCT
GGACAAAGCTACCAGGGAGTCGGCCTTTGTCCACGCCATTGCCTCAGCCGGTGTGGCCTTTGCAGTGACA
CGCTCATGTGCAGAAGGCACGGCCGCCATCTGTGGCTGCAGCAGCCGCCACCAGGGCTCACCAGGCAAGG
GCTGGAAGTGGGGTGGCTGTAGCGAGGACATCGAGTTTGGTGGGATGGTGTCTCGGGAGTTCGCCGACGC
CCGGGAGAACCGGCCAGATGCCCGCTCAGCCATGAACCGCCACAACAACGAGGCTGGGCGCCAGGCCATC
GCCAGCCACATGCACCTCAAGTGCAAGTGCCACGGGCTGTCGGGCAGCTGCGAGGTGAAGACATGCTGGT
GGTCGCAACCCGACTTCCGCGCCATCGGTGACTTCCTCAAGGACAAGTACGACAGCGCCTCGGAGATGGT
GGTGGAGAAGCACCGGGAGTCCCGCGGCTGGGTGGAGACCCTGCGGCCGCGCTACACCTACTTCAAGGTG
CCCACGGAGCGCGACCTGGTCTACTACGAGGCCTCGCCCAACTTCTGCGAGCCCAACCCTGAGACGGGCT
CCTTCGGCACGCGCGACCGCACCTGCAACGTCAGCTCGCACGGCATCGACGGCTGCGACCTGCTGTGCTG
CGGCCGCGGCCACAACGCGCGAGCGGAGCGGCGCCGGGAGAAGTGCCGCTGCGTGTTCCACTGGTGCTGC
TACGTCAGCTGCCAGGAGTGCACGCGCGTCTACGACGTGCACACCTGCAAGGGCGGAGGTAAGCCTATCC
CTAACCCTCTCCTCGGTCTCGATTCTACGCGTACCGGTTAGTAATGAGTTTAAACGGGGGAGGCTAACTG
AAACACGGAAGGAGACAATACCGGAAGGAACCCGCGCTATGACGGCAATAAAAAGACAGAATAAAACGCA
CGGGTGTTGGGTCGTTTGTTCATAAACGCGGGGTTCGGTCCCAGGGCTGGCACTCTGTCGATACCCCACC
GAGACCCCATTGGGGCCAATACGCCCGCGTTTCTTCCTTTTCCCCACCCCACCCCCCAAGTTCGGGTGAA
GGCCCAGGGCTCGCAGCCAACGTCGGGGCGGCAGGCCCTGCCATAGCAGATCTGCGCAGCTGGGGCTCTA
GGGGGTATCCCC
[124 nt withheld, positions 2393-2516]
C
[32 nt withheld, positions 2518-2549]
CA
[57 nt withheld, positions 2552-2608]
A
[49 nt withheld, positions 2610-2658]
CCTTTGACGTTGGAGTCCACGTTCTTT
[37 nt withheld, positions 2686-2722]
ACCCTATCTCGGTCTATTCTTTTGATTTATAAGGGATTTTGGGGATTTCGGCCTATTGGTTAAAAAATGA
GCTGATTTAACAAAAATTTAACGCGAATTAATTCTGTGGAATGTGTGTCAGTTAGGGTGTGGAAAGTCCC
CAGGCTCCCCAGCAGGCAGAAGTATGCAAAGCATGCATCTCAATTAGTCAGCAACCAGGTGTGGAAAGTC
CCCAGGCTCCCCAGCAGGCAGAAGTATGCAAAGCATGCATCTCAATTAGTCAGCAACCATAGTCCCGCCC
CTAACTCCGCCCATCCCGCCCCTAACTCCGCCCAGTTCCGCCCATTCTCCGCCCCATGGCTGACTAATTT
TTTTTATTTATGCAGAGGCCGAGGCCGCCTCTGCCTCTGAGCTATTCCAGAAGTAGTGAGGAGGCTTTTT
TGGAGGCCTAGGCTTTTGCAAAAAGCTCCCGGGAGCTTGTATATCCATTTTCGGATCTGATCAAGAGACA
GGATGAGGATCGTTTCGCATGATTGAACAAGATGGATTGCACGCAGGTTCTCCGGCCGCTTGGGTGGAGA
GGCTATTCGGCTATGACTGGGCACAACAGACAATCGGCTGCTCTGATGCCGCCGTGTTCCGGCTGTCAGC
GCAGGGGCGCCCGGTTCTTTTTGTCAAGACCGACCTGTCCGGTGCCCTGAATGAACTGCAGGACGAGGCA
GCGCGGCTATCGTGGCTGGCCACGACGGGCGTTCCTTGCGCAGCTGTGCTCGACGTTGTCACTGAAGCGG
GAAGGGACTGGCTGCTATTGGGCGAAGTGCCGGGGCAGGATCTCCTGTCATCTCACCTTGCTCCTGCCGA
GAAAGTATCCATCATGGCTGATGCAATGCGGCGGCTGCATACGCTTGATCCGGCTACCTGCCCATTCGAC
CACCAAGCGAAACATCGCATCGAGCGAGCACGTACTCGGATGGAAGCCGGTCTTGTCGATCAGGATGATC
TGGACGAAGAGCATCAGGGGCTCGCGCCAGCCGAACTGTTCGCCAGGCTCAAGGCGCGCATGCCCGACGG
CGAGGATCTCGTCGTGACCCATGGCGATGCCTGCTTGCCGAATATCATGGTGGAAAATGGCCGCTTTTCT
GGATTCATCGACTGTGGCCGGCTGGGTGTGGCGGACCGCTATCAGGACATAGCGTTGGCTACCCGTGATA
TTGCTGAAGAGCTTGGCGGCGAATGGGCTGACCGCTTCCTCGTGCTTTACGGTATCGCCGCTCCCGATTC
GCAGCGCATCGCCTTCTATCGCCTTCTTGACGAGTTCTTCTGAGCGGGACTCTGGGGTTCGCGAAATGAC
CGACCAAGCGACGCCCAACCTGCCATCACGAGATTTCGATTCCACCGCCGCCTTCTATGAAAGGTTGGGC
TTCGGAATCGTTTTCCGGGACGCCGGCTGGATGATCCTCCAGCGCGGGGATCTCATGCTGGAGTTCTTCG
CCCACCCCAACTTGTTTATTGCAGCTTATAATGGTTACAAATAAAGCAATAGCATCACAAATTTCACAAA
TAAAGCATTTTTTTCACTGCATTCTAGTTGTGGTTTGTCCAAACTCATCAATGTATCTTATCATGTCTGT
ATACCGTCGACCTCTAGCTAGAGCTTGGCGTAATCATGGTCATAGCTGTTTCCTGTGTGAAATTGTTATC
CGCTCACAATTCCACACAACATACGAGCCGGAAGCATAAAGTGTAAAGCCTGGGGTGCCTAATGAGTGAG
CTAACTCACATTAATTGCGTTGCGCTCACTGCCCGCTTTCCAGTCGGGAAACCTGTCGTGCCAGCTGCAT
TAATGAATCGGCCAACGCGCGGGGAGAGGCGGTTTGCGTATTGGGCGCTCTTCCGCTTCCTCGCTCACTG
ACTCGCTGCGCTCGGTCGTTCGGCTGCGGCGAGCGGTATCAGCTCACTCAAAGGCGGTAATACGGTTATC
CACAGAATCAGGGGATAACGCAGGAAAGAACATGTGAGCAAAAGGCCAGCAAAAGGCCAGGAACCGTAAA
AAGGCCGCGTTGCTGGCGTTTTTCCATAGGCTCCGCCCCCCTGACGAGCATCACAAAAATCGACGCTCAA
GTCAGAGGTGGCGAAACCCGACAGGACTATAAAGATACCAGGCGTTTCCCCCTGGAAGCTCCCTCGTGCG
CTCTCCTGTTCCGACCCTGCCGCTTACCGGATACCTGTCCGCCTTTCTCCCTTCGGGAAGCGTGGCGCTT
TCTCAATGCTCACGCTGTAGGTATCTCAGTTCGGTGTAGGTCGTTCGCTCCAAGCTGGGCTGTGTGCACG
AACCCCCCGTTCAGCCCGACCGCTGCGCCTTATCCGGTAACTATCGTCTTGAGTCCAACCCGGTAAGACA
CGACTTATCGCCACTGGCAGCAGCCACTGGTAACAGGATTAGCAGAGCGAGGTATGTAGGCGGTGCTACA
GAGTTCTTGAAGTGGTGGCCTAACTACGGCTACACTAGAAGGACAGTATTTGGTATCTGCGCTCTGCTGA
AGCCAGTTACCTTCGGAAAAAGAGTTGGTAGCTCTTGATCCGGCAAACAAACCACCGCTGGTAGCGGTGG
TTTTTTTGTTTGCAAGCAGCAGATTACGCGCAGAAAAAAAGGATCTCAAGAAGATCCTTTGATCTTTTCT
ACGGGGTCTGACGCTCAGTGGAACGAAAACTCACGTTAAGGGATTTTGGTCATGAGATTATCAAAAAGGA
TCTTCACCTAGATCCTTTTAAATTAAAAATGAAGTTTTAAATCAATCTAAAGTATATATGAGTAAACTTG
GTCTGACAGTTACCAATGCTTAATCAGTGAGGCACCTATCTCAGCGATCTGTCTATTTCGTTCATCCATA
GTTGCCTGACTCCCCGTCGTGTAGATAACTACGATACGGGAGGGCTTACCATCTGGCCCCAGTGCTGCAA
TGATACCGCGAGACCCACGCTCACCGGCTCCAGATTTATCAGCAATAAACCAGCCAGCCGGAAGGGCCGA
GCGCAGAAGTGGTCCTGCAACTTTATCCGCCTCCATCCAGTCTATTAATTGTTGCCGGGAAGCTAGAGTA
AGTAGTTCGCCAGTTAATAGTTTGCGCAACGTTGTTGCCATTGCTACAGGCATCGTGGTGTCACGCTCGT
CGTTTGGTATGGCTTCATTCAGCTCCGGTTCCCAACGATCAAGGCGAGTTACATGATCCCCCATGTTGTG
CAAAAAAGCGGTTAGCTCCTTCGGTCCTCCGATCGTTGTCAGAAGTAAGTTGGCCGCAGTGTTATCACTC
ATGGTTATGGCAGCACTGCATAATTCTCTTACTGTCATGCCATCCGTAAGATGCTTTTCTGTGACTGGTG
AGTACTCAACCAAGTCATTCTGAGAATAGTGTATGCGGCGACCGAGTTGCTCTTGCCCGGCGTCAATACG
GGATAATACCGCGCCACATAGCAGAACTTTAAAAGTGCTCATCATTGGAAAACGTTCTTCGGGGCGAAAA
CTCTCAAGGATCTTACCGCTGTTGAGATCCAGTTCGATGTAACCCACTCGTGCACCCAACTGATCTTCAG
CATCTTTTACTTTCACCAGCGTTTCTGGGTGAGCAAAAACAGGAAGGCAAAATGCCGCAAAAAAGGGAAT
AAGGGCGACACGGAAATGTTGAATACTCATACTCTTCCTTTTTCAATATTATTGAAGCATTTATCAGGGT
TATTGTCTCATGAGCGGATACATATTTGAATGTATTTAGAAAAATAAACAAATAGGGGTTCCGCGCACAT
TTCCCCGAAAAGTGCCACCTGACGTC
Features (pLannotate 1.2.2; 22 found; start..end, strand, type, name):
     36..80      -  misc_feature   bom (fragment): basis of mobility region from pBR322
    235..614     +  enhancer       CMV enhancer: human cytomegalovirus immediate early enhancer
    615..818     +  promoter       CMV promoter: human cytomegalovirus (CMV) immediate early promoter
    814..847     +  LTR            5' LTR (truncated) (fragment): truncated 5' long terminal repeat (LTR) from HIV-1
    863..881     +  promoter       T7 promoter: promoter for bacteriophage T7 RNA polymerase
    911..935     +  protein_bind   attB1: mutant version of attB; recombination site for the Gateway® BP reaction BP Clonase™
    956..2011    +  CDS            WNT3A: WNT3A_HUMAN - Experimental evidence at protein level: Swiss-Prot protein existence level 1. Ligand for members of the frizzled family of seven transmembrane receptors (Probable). Functions in the canonical Wnt signaling pathway that results in activation of transcription factors of the TCF/LEF family (PubMed:20093360, PubMed:21244856, PubMed:24841207, PubMed:26902720). Required for normal embryonic mesoderm development and formation of caudal somites. Required for normal morphogenesis of the developing neural tube (By similarity). Mediates self-renewal of the stem cells at the bottom on intest
   2018..2059    +  CDS            V5 tag: epitope tag from simian virus 5
   2143..2191    +  polyA_signal   HSV TK poly(A) signal: herpes simplex virus thymidine kinase polyadenylation signal (Cole and Stacy, 1985)
   2282..2298    -  polyA_signal   bGH poly(A) signal (fragment): bovine growth hormone polyadenylation signal
   2393..2821    +  rep_origin     f1 ori (sequence partly withheld): f1 bacteriophage origin of replication; arrow indicates direction of (+) strand synthesis
   2835..3164    +  promoter       SV40 promoter: SV40 enhancer and early promoter
   3231..4022    +  CDS            neo: KKA2_KLEPN - Also known as kan, nptII. Experimental evidence at protein level: Swiss-Prot protein existence level 1. Resistance to kanamycin, neomycin, paromomycin, ribostamycin, butirosin and gentamicin B. From Klebsiella pneumoniae.
   4048..4206    +  CDS            ble (fragment): BLE_KLEPN - Experimental evidence at protein level: Swiss-Prot protein existence level 1. Binding protein with a strong affinity to the bleomycin family of antibiotics. Binds to CL990; an antimitotic-antibiotic compound. From Klebsiella pneumoniae.
   4201..4322    +  polyA_signal   SV40 poly(A) signal: SV40 polyadenylation signal
   4395..4411    -  protein_bind   lac operator: The lac repressor binds to the lac operator to inhibit transcription in E. coli. This inhibition can be relieved by adding lactose or isopropyl-β-D-thiogalactopyranoside (IPTG). lac repressor encoded by lacI
   4419..4449    -  promoter       lac promoter: promoter for the E. coli lac operon
   4464..4485    -  protein_bind   CAP binding site: CAP binding activates transcription in the presence of cAMP. E. coli catabolite activator protein
   4498..4590    -  CDS            lacI (fragment): lac repressor; lacI; The lac repressor binds to the lac operator to inhibit transcription in E. coli. This inhibition can be relieved by adding lactose or isopropyl-β-D-thiogalactopyranoside (IPTG).
   4773..5361    -  rep_origin     ori: high-copy-number ColE1/pMB1/pBR322/pUC origin of replication
   5532..6392    -  CDS            AmpR: β-lactamase; bla; confers resistance to ampicillin, carbenicillin, and related antibiotics
   6393..6497    -  promoter       AmpR promoter: bla
