[The description below was written by a language model from this plasmid's Addgene catalogue record and pLannotate feature annotations shown in this document.]
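Description:
Active Wnt3A-V5 is a mammalian expression plasmid built on the Invitrogen Gateway destination vector pcDNA3.2/V5-DEST, into which the human WNT3A coding sequence was introduced by Gateway recombination. The depositor's full sequence is about 6.5 kb, smaller than the listed empty backbone, which is consistent with the Gateway selection cassette having been replaced by the insert. In bacteria the plasmid is maintained at high copy through a ColE1/pUC-type origin and selected with ampicillin via the β-lactamase gene. An f1 origin is also present. For mammalian cells, an SV40 early promoter drives a neomycin phosphotransferase gene followed by an SV40 polyadenylation signal, allowing G418 selection of stable transfectants.

The expression cassette consists of the human cytomegalovirus immediate early enhancer and promoter, a T7 promoter, an attB1 recombination site left by the Gateway reaction, the WNT3A open reading frame, a V5 epitope tag fused to its C terminus, and the herpes simplex virus thymidine kinase polyadenylation signal. WNT3A encodes a secreted ligand for Frizzled receptors that activates canonical Wnt signalling and TCF/LEF-dependent transcription. The V5 tag permits detection or immunoprecipitation of the protein with anti-V5 antibodies. Several short annotated fragments (a truncated HIV-1 LTR, bGH poly(A), ble, lacI and bom pieces) appear to be partial automated matches or backbone remnants rather than functional elements.

The name and the associated study on disulfide bond requirements of Wnt ligands indicate that the construct is meant to produce a tagged Wnt3A that retains signalling activity. It suits transient or stable expression in cultured mammalian cells for Wnt pathway assays.
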