Addgene plasmid #43810: Active Wnt3A-V5
Depositing lab: Xi He. Depositing organization: Boston Children's Hospital. Publication: Disulfide Bond Requirements for Active Wnt Ligands. MacDonald BT, Hien A, Zhang X, Iranloye O, Virshup DM, Waterman ML, He X. J Biol Chem. 2014 May 19. pii: jbc.M114.575027. 10.1074/jbc.M114.575027 PubMed 24841207.
Backbone
  Vector backbone: pcDNA3.2/V5-DEST
  Backbone manufacturer: Invitrogen
  Backbone size w/o insert (bp): 7711
  Vector type: Mammalian Expression
  Selectable markers: Neomycin (select with G418)
Growth in bacteria
  Bacterial resistance: Ampicillin, 100 μg/mL
  Growth temperature: 37°C
  Growth strain: DH5alpha
  Copy number: High Copy
Gene/Insert
  Gene/Insert name: WNT3A
  Species: H. sapiens (human)
  Entrez Gene: WNT3A
  Promoter: CMV
  Tag / fusion protein: V5 (C terminal on insert)
  Cloning method: Gateway Cloning
  Sequencing primers: 5′ CMV-F; 3′ TK-pA-R
Terms and licenses: Academic/Nonprofit Terms; Industry Terms: Not Available to Industry
How to cite: Active Wnt3A-V5 was a gift from Xi He (Addgene plasmid # 43810 ; http://n2t.net/addgene:43810 ; RRID:Addgene_43810)
