>Addgene plasmid #43810 | Active Wnt3A-V5 | addgene partial sequence | sequence record 59685 | TK-pA-R 5'-ttgtctccttccgtgtttca-3'
ATTACTAACCGGTACGCGTAGAATCGAGACCGAGGAGAGGGTTAGGGATAGGCTTACCTCCGCCCTTGCA
GGTGTGCACGTCGTAGACGCGCGTGCACTCCTGGCAGCTGACGTAGCAGCACCAGTGGAACACGCAGCGG
CACTTCTCCCGGCGCCGCTCCGCTCGCGCGTTGTGGCCGCGGCCGCAGCACAGCAGGTCGCAGCCGTCGA
TGCCGTGCGAGCTGACGTTGCAGGTGCGGTCGCGCGTGCCGAAGGAGCCCGTCTCAGGGTTGGGCTCGCA
GAAGTTGGGCGAGGCCTCGTAGTAGACCAGGTCGCGCTCCGTGGGCACCTTGAAGTAGGTGTAGCGCGGC
CGCAGGGTCTCCACCCAGCCGCGGGACTCCCGGTGCTTCTCCACCACCATCTCCGAGGCGCTGTCGTACT
TGTCCTTGAGGAAGTCACCGATGGCGCGGAAGTCGGGTTGCGACCACCAGCATGTCTTCACCTCGCAGCT
GCCCGACAGCCCGTGGCACTTGCACTTGAGGTGCATGTGGCTGGCGATGGCCTGGCGCCCAGCCTCGTTG
TTGTGGCGGTTCATGGCTGAGCGGGCATCTGGCCGGTTCTCCCGGGCGTCGGCGAACTCCCGAGACACCA
TCCCACCAAACTCGATGTCCTCGCTACAGCCACCCCACTTCCAGCCCTTGCCTGGTGAGCCCTGGTGGCG
GCTGCTGCAGCCACAGATGGCGGCCGTGCCTTCTGCACATGAGCGTGTCACTGCAAAGGCCACACCGGCT
GAGGCAATGGCGTGGACAAAGGCCGACTCCCTGGTAGCTTTGTCCAGCACGGGCCCGAAGATGGCCAGGC
TGTC
